>Addgene plasmid #70051 | AP625-1 | addgene full sequence | sequence record 127823 | Addgene assembled full plasmid sequence
GCGCCCAATACGCAAACCGCCTCTCCCCGCGCGTTGGCCGATTCATTAATGCAGCTGGCACGACAGGTTT
CCCGACTGGAAAGCGGGCAGTGAGCGCAACGCAATTAATGTGAGTTAGCTCACTCATTAGGCACCCCAGG
CTTTACACTTTATGCTTCCGGCTCGTATGTTGTGTGGAATTGTGAGCGGATAACAATTTCACACAGGAAA
CAGCTATGACCATGATTACGCCAAGCTTGCATGCCTGCAGGTCGACTCTAGAGGATCCAGATCCTCTTCT
GATATCAGTTTTTGTTCTCCTTGGAAGTAGAGGTTCTCCTTGTCATCGTCATCCTTGTAATCGATATCAT
GATCTTTATAATCACCGTCATGGTCTTTGTAGTCCTTGTACAGCTCGTCCATGCCGAGTGTAATCCCAGC
AGCTGTTACAAACTCAAGAAGGACCATGTGGTCTCTCTTTTCGTTGGGATCTTTCGAAAGGGCAGATTGT
GTGGACAGGTAATGGTTGTCTGGTAAAAGGACAGGGCCATCGCCAATTGGAGTATTTTGTTGATAATGGT
CTGCTAGTTGAACGCTTCCATCTTCAATGTTGTGTCTAATTTTGAAGTTAACTTTGATTCCATTCTTTTG
TTTGTCTGCCATGATGTATACATTGTGTGAGTTATAGTTGTATTCCAATTTGTGTCCAAGAATGTTTCCA
TCTTCTTTAAAATCAATACCTTTTAACTCGATTCTATTAACAAGGGTATCACCTTCAAACTTGACTTCAG
CACGTGTCTTGTAGTTCCCGTCATCTTTGAAAAATATAGTTCTTTCCTGTACATAACCTTCGGGCATGGC
ACTCTTGAAAAAGTCATGCTGCTTCATGTGGTCGGGGTACCGGCTGAAGCACTGCACGCCGTAGGTCAGA
GTAGTGACAAGTGTTGGCCATGGAACAGGTAGTTTTCCAGTAGTGCAAATAAATTTAAGGGTAAGTTTTC
CGTATGTTGCATCACCTTCACCCTCTCCACTGACAGAAAATTTGTGCCCATTAACATCACCATCTAATTC
AACAAGAATTGGGACAACTCCAGTGAAAAGTTCTTCTCCTTTACTCACCTTGTCGTCGTCGTCCTTGTAG
TCGATGTCGTGGTCCTTGTAGTCTCCGTCGTGGTCCTTGTAGTCACCCTGAAAATATAAATTTTCGAGGT
CCTCCTCGGAGATGAGCTTTTGCTCGATCCCCGGGTACCGAGCTCGAATTCACTGGCCGTCGTTTTACAA
CGTCGTGACTGGGAAAACCCTGGCGTTACCCAACTTAATCGCCTTGCAGCACATCCCCCTTTCGCCAGCT
GGCGTAATAGCGAAGAGGCCCGCACCGATCGCCCTTCCCAACAGTTGCGCAGCCTGAATGGCGAATGGCG
CCTGATGCGGTATTTTCTCCTTACGCATCTGTGCGGTATTTCACACCGCATATGGTGCACTCTCAGTACA
ATCTGCTCTGATGCCGCATAGTTAAGCCAGCCCCGACACCCGCCAACACCCGCTGACGCGCCCTGACGGG
CTTGTCTGCTCCCGGCATCCGCTTACAGACAAGCTGTGACCGTCTCCGGGAGCTGCATGTGTCAGAGGTT
TTCACCGTCATCACCGAAACGCGCGAGACGAAAGGGCCTCGTGATACGCCTATTTTTATAGGTTAATGTC
ATGATAATAATGGTTTCTTAGACGTCAGGTGGCACTTTTCGGGGAAATGTGCGCGGAACCCCTATTTGTT
TATTTTTCTAAATACATTCAAATATGTATCCGCTCATGAGACAATAACCCTGATAAATGCTTCAATAATA
TTGAAAAAGGAAGAGTATGAGTATTCAACATTTCCGTGTCGCCCTTATTCCCTTTTTTGCGGCATTTTGC
CTTCCTGTTTTTGCTCACCCAGAAACGCTGGTGAAAGTAAAAGATGCTGAAGATCAGTTGGGTGCACGAG
TGGGTTACATCGAACTGGATCTCAACAGCGGTAAGATCCTTGAGAGTTTTCGCCCCGAAGAACGTTTTCC
AATGATGAGCACTTTTAAAGTTCTGCTATGTGGCGCGGTATTATCCCGTATTGACGCCGGGCAAGAGCAA
CTCGGTCGCCGCATACACTATTCTCAGAATGACTTGGTTGAGTACTCACCAGTCACAGAAAAGCATCTTA
CGGATGGCATGACAGTAAGAGAATTATGCAGTGCTGCCATAACCATGAGTGATAACACTGCGGCCAACTT
ACTTCTGACAACGATCGGAGGACCGAAGGAGCTAACCGCTTTTTTGCACAACATGGGGGATCATGTAACT
CGCCTTGATCGTTGGGAACCGGAGCTGAATGAAGCCATACCAAACGACGAGCGTGACACCACGATGCCTG
TAGCAATGGCAACAACGTTGCGCAAACTATTAACTGGCGAACTACTTACTCTAGCTTCCCGGCAACAATT
AATAGACTGGATGGAGGCGGATAAAGTTGCAGGACCACTTCTGCGCTCGGCCCTTCCGGCTGGCTGGTTT
ATTGCTGATAAATCTGGAGCCGGTGAGCGTGGGTCTCGCGGTATCATTGCAGCACTGGGGCCAGATGGTA
AGCCCTCCCGTATCGTAGTTATCTACACGACGGGGAGTCAGGCAACTATGGATGAACGAAATAGACAGAT
CGCTGAGATAGGTGCCTCACTGATTAAGCATTGGTAACTGTCAGACCAAGTTTACTCATATATACTTTAG
ATTGATTTAAAACTTCATTTTTAATTTAAAAGGATCTAGGTGAAGATCCTTTTTGATAATCTCATGACCA
AAATCCCTTAACGTGAGTTTTCGTTCCACTGAGCGTCAGACCCCGTAGAAAAGATCAAAGGATCTTCTTG
AGATCCTTTTTTTCTGCGCGTAATCTGCTGCTTGCAAACAAAAAAACCACCGCTACCAGCGGTGGTTTGT
TTGCCGGATCAAGAGCTACCAACTCTTTTTCCGAAGGTAACTGGCTTCAGCAGAGCGCAGATACCAAATA
CTGTTCTTCTAGTGTAGCCGTAGTTAGGCCACCACTTCAAGAACTCTGTAGCACCGCCTACATACCTCGC
TCTGCTAATCCTGTTACCAGTGGCTGCTGCCAGTGGCGATAAGTCGTGTCTTACCGGGTTGGACTCAAGA
CGATAGTTACCGGATAAGGCGCAGCGGTCGGGCTGAACGGGGGGTTCGTGCACACAGCCCAGCTTGGAGC
GAACGACCTACACCGAACTGAGATACCTACAGCGTGAGCTATGAGAAAGCGCCACGCTTCCCGAAGGGAG
AAAGGCGGACAGGTATCCGGTAAGCGGCAGGGTCGGAACAGGAGAGCGCACGAGGGAGCTTCCAGGGGGA
AACGCCTGGTATCTTTATAGTCCTGTCGGGTTTCGCCACCTCTGACTTGAGCGTCGATTTTTGTGATGCT
CGTCAGGGGGGCGGAGCCTATGGAAAAACGCCAGCAACGCGGCCTTTTTACGGTTCCTGGCCTTTTGCTG
GCCTTTTGCTCACATGTTCTTTCCTGCGTTATCCCCTGATTCTGTGGATAACCGTATTACCGCCTTTGAG
TGAGCTGATACCGCTCGCCGCAGCCGAACGACCGAGCGCAGCGAGTCAGTGAGCGAGGAAGCGGAAGA
Features (pLannotate 1.2.2; 15 found; start..end, strand, type, name):
      1..93      +  CDS            lacI (fragment): lac repressor; lacI; The lac repressor binds to the lac operator to inhibit transcription in E. coli. This inhibition can be relieved by adding lactose or isopropyl-β-D-thiogalactopyranoside (IPTG).
    106..127     +  protein_bind   CAP binding site: CAP binding activates transcription in the presence of cAMP. E. coli catabolite activator protein
    142..172     +  promoter       lac promoter: promoter for the E. coli lac operon
    180..196     +  protein_bind   lac operator: The lac repressor binds to the lac operator to inhibit transcription in E. coli. This inhibition can be relieved by adding lactose or isopropyl-β-D-thiogalactopyranoside (IPTG). lac repressor encoded by lacI
    233..268     -  misc_feature   MCS (fragment): pUC18/19 multiple cloning site
    319..384     -  CDS            3xFLAG: three tandem FLAG® epitope tags, followed by an enterokinase cleavage site
    385..1098    -  CDS            EGFP: EGFP is a basic (constitutively fluorescent) green fluorescent protein published in 1996, derived from Aequorea victoria. It is reported to be a rapidly-maturing weak dimer with moderate acid sensitivity.
   1099..1119    -  CDS            FLAG (fragment): FLAG® epitope tag, followed by an enterokinase cleavage site
   1216..1241    -  misc_feature   MCS (fragment): pUC18/19 multiple cloning site
   1238..1395    +  CDS            lacZα (fragment): LacZα fragment of β-galactosidase; lacZ fragment
   1401..1500    -  misc_feature   bom (fragment): basis of mobility region from pBR322
   1602..1637    -  CDS            rop (fragment): Rop protein, which maintains plasmids at low copy number; rop
   1732..1836    +  promoter       AmpR promoter: bla
   1837..2697    +  CDS            AmpR: β-lactamase; bla; confers resistance to ampicillin, carbenicillin, and related antibiotics
   2868..3456    +  rep_origin     ori: high-copy-number ColE1/pMB1/pBR322/pUC origin of replication
