[The description below was written by a language model from this plasmid's Addgene catalogue record and pLannotate feature annotations shown in this document.]
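Description:
AP625-1 is a small (about 3.6 kb) pUC19-based plasmid catalogued as a bacterial expression vector. It is maintained in E. coli through the high-copy ColE1/pUC-type origin and selected with ampicillin via the β-lactamase (AmpR) gene and its own promoter. The remaining backbone annotations are typical pUC remnants: a lacI fragment, the CAP binding site, lac promoter and lac operator, split pieces of the multiple cloning site, a lacZα fragment, and short bom and rop fragments.

The insert, placed within the pUC polylinker, is an eGFP coding sequence flanked symmetrically by epitope and cleavage modules, described in the record as myc::TEV::3xFLAG::eGFP::3xFLAG::TEV::myc. The myc and 3xFLAG epitopes allow antibody detection or affinity capture, and the TEV protease sites allow cleavage between the tag modules. The automated feature table identifies EGFP, a complete 3xFLAG on one side and only a FLAG fragment on the other. It does not call the myc or TEV elements, probably because they are short, so the full tag arrangement rests on the catalogue description. The EGFP and FLAG features are annotated on the strand opposite to the lac promoter, so although the stated purpose is expression of the fusion in bacteria, the table shows no promoter driving the cassette in the sense direction.

The associated publication concerns homology-directed genome editing in Caenorhabditis elegans using CRISPR-Cas9 ribonucleoprotein complexes. This suggests the plasmid may serve as a source or template for the tagged GFP cassette in knock-in experiments, though the record does not state this explicitly. M13 forward and reverse sites flank the insert for sequencing.
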