Addgene plasmid #70051: AP625-1
Purpose: Expresses myc::TEV::3Xflag::eGFP::3Xflag::TEV::myc in bacteria
Depositing lab: Geraldine Seydoux. Depositing organization: Johns Hopkins University and School of Medicine. Publication: High Efficiency, Homology-Directed Genome Editing in Caenorhabditis elegans Using CRISPR-Cas9 Ribonucleoprotein Complexes. Paix A, Folkmann A, Rasoloson D, Seydoux G. Genetics. 2015 Sep;201(1):47-54. doi: 10.1534/genetics.115.179382. Epub 2015 Jul 17. PubMed 26187122.
Backbone
  Vector backbone: pUC19
  Backbone manufacturer: Messing lab Plasmid 50005
  Vector type: Bacterial Expression
Growth in bacteria
  Bacterial resistance: Ampicillin, 100 μg/mL
  Growth temperature: 37°C
  Growth strain: DH5alpha
  Copy number: Unknown
Gene/Insert
  Gene/Insert name: eGFP
  Tag / fusion protein: myc::TEV::3Xflag (N terminal on insert); 3Xflag::TEV::myc (C terminal on insert)
  Cloning method: Unknown
  Sequencing primers: 5′ M13pUC-Fwd; 3′ M13pUC-Rev
Terms and licenses: Academic/Nonprofit Terms; Industry Terms: Not Available to Industry
How to cite: AP625-1 was a gift from Geraldine Seydoux (Addgene plasmid # 70051 ; http://n2t.net/addgene:70051 ; RRID:Addgene_70051)
