>Addgene plasmid #70051 | AP625-1 | addgene partial sequence | sequence record 127822 | M13pUC-Fwd 5'-CCCAGTCACGACGTTGTAAAACG-3'
GAGCTCGGTACCCGGGGATCGAGCAAAAGCTCATCTCCGAGGAGGACCTCGAAAATTTATATTTTCAGGG
TGACTACAAGGACCACGACGGAGACTACAAGGACCACGACATCGACTACAAGGACGACGACGACAAGGTG
AGTAAAGGAGAAGAACTTTTCACTGGAGTTGTCCCAATTCTTGTTGAATTAGATGGTGATGTTAATGGGC
ACAAATTTTCTGTCAGTGGAGAGGGTGAAGGTGATGCAACATACGGAAAACTTACCCTTAAATTTATTTG
CACTACTGGAAAACTACCTGTTCCATGGCCAACACTTGTCACTACTCTGACCTACGGCGTGCAGTGCTTC
AGCCGGTACCCCGACCACATGAAGCAGCATGACTTTTTCAAGAGTGCCATGCCCGAAGGTTATGTACAGG
AAAGAACTATATTTTTCAAAGATGACGGGAACTACAAGACACGTGCTGAAGTCAAGTTTGAAGGTGATAC
CCTTGTTAATAGAATCGAGTTAAAAGGTATTGATTTTAAAGAAGATGGAAACATTCTTGGACACAAATTG
GAATACAACTATAACTCACACAATGTATACATCATGGCAGACAAACAAAAGAATGGAATCAAAGTTAACT
TCAAAATTAGACACAACATTGAAGATGGAAGCGTTCAACTAGCAGACCATTATCAACAAAATACTCCAAT
TGGCGATGGCCCTGTCCTTTTACCAGACAACCATTACCTGTCCACACAATCTGCCCTTTCGAAAGATCCC
AACGAAAAGAGAGACCACATGGTCCTTCTTGAGTTTGTAACAGCTGCTGGGATTACACTCGGCATGGACG
AGCTGTACAAGGACTACAAAGACCATGACGGTGATTATAAAGATCATGATATCGATTACAAGGATGACGA
TGACAAGGAGAACCTCTACTTCCAAGGAGAACAAAAACTGATATCAGAAGAGGATCTGGATCCTCTAGAG
TCGACCTGCAGGCATGCAAGCTTGGCGTAATCATGGTCA
