>Addgene plasmid #70051 | AP625-1 | addgene partial sequence | sequence record 127825 | M13pUC-Rev 5'-AGCGGATAACAATTTCACACAGG-3'
CATGATTACGCCAAGCTTGCATGCCTGCAGGTCGACTCTAGAGGATCCAGATCCTCTTCTGATATCAGTT
TTTGTTCTCCTTGGAAGTAGAGGTTCTCCTTGTCATCGTCATCCTTGTAATCGATATCATGATCTTTATA
ATCACCGTCATGGTCTTTGTAGTCCTTGTACAGCTCGTCCATGCCGAGTGTAATCCCAGCAGCTGTTACA
AACTCAAGAAGGACCATGTGGTCTCTCTTTTCGTTGGGATCTTTCGAAAGGGCAGATTGTGTGGACAGGT
AATGGTTGTCTGGTAAAAGGACAGGGCCATCGCCAATTGGAGTATTTTGTTGATAATGGTCTGCTAGTTG
AACGCTTCCATCTTCAATGTTGTGTCTAATTTTGAAGTTAACTTTGATTCCATTCTTTTGTTTGTCTGCC
ATGATGTATACATTGTGTGAGTTATAGTTGTATTCCAATTTGTGTCCAAGAATGTTTCCATCTTCTTTAA
AATCAATACCTTTTAACTCGATTCTATTAACAAGGGTATCACCTTCAAACTTGACTTCAGCACGTGTCTT
GTAGTTCCCGTCATCTTTGAAAAATATAGTTCTTTCCTGTACATAACCTTCGGGCATGGCACTCTTGAAA
AAGTCATGCTGCTTCATGTGGTCGGGGTACCGGCTGAAGCACTGCACGCCGTAGGTCAGAGTAGTGACAA
GTGTTGGCCATGGAACAGGTAGTTTTCCAGTAGTGCAAATAAATTTAAGGGTAAGTTTTCCGTATGTTGC
ATCACCTTCACCCTCTCCACTGACAGAAAATTTGTGCCCATTAACATCACCATCTAATTCAACAAGAATT
GGGACAACTCCAGTGAAAAGTTCTTCTCCTTTACTCACCTTGTCGTCGTCGTCCTTGTAGTCGATGTCGT
GGTCCTTGTAGTCTCCGTCGTGGTCCTTGTAGTCACCCTGAAAATATAAATTTTCGAGGTCCTCCTCGGA
GATGAGCTTTTGCTCGATCCCCGGGTACCGAGCTCGAATTCACTGGCCGTCGTTTT
